>Addgene plasmid #192401 | LLP756_L2pV1_NOT_B3RT_Rluc_1IB_lacZ | addgene full sequence | sequence record 378014 | Addgene NGS Result
GTGCCGAATTCGGATCCGGAGTCGACAAAATTTAGAACGAACTTAATTATGATCTCAAATACATTGATAC
ATATCTCATCTAGATCTAGGTTATCATTATGTAAGAAAGTTTTGACGAATATGGCACGACAAAATGGCTA
GACTCGATGTAATTGGTATCTCAACTCAACATTATACTTATACCAAACATTAGTTAGACAAAATTTAAAC
AACTATTTTTTATGTATGCAAGAGTCAGCATATGTATAATTGATTCAGAATCGTTTTGACGAGTTCGGAT
GTAGTAGTAGCCATTATTTAATGTACATACTAATCGTGAATAGTGAATATGATGAAACATTGTATCTTAT
TGTATAAATATCCATAAACACATCATGAAAGACACTTTCTTTCACGGTCTGAATTAATTATGATACAATT
CTAATAGAAAACGAATTAAATTACGTTGAATTGTATGAAATCTAATTGAACAAGCCAACCACGACGACGA
CTAACGTTGCCTGGATTGACTCGGTTTAAGTTAACCACTAAAAAAACGGAGCTGTCATGTAACACGCGGA
TCGAGCAGGTCACAGTCATGAAGCCATCAAAGCAAAAGAACTAATCCAAGGGCTGAGATGATTAATTAGT
TTAAAAATTAGTTAACACGAGGGAAAAGGCTGTCTGACAGCCAGGTCACGTTATCTTTACCTGTGGTCGA
AATGATTCGTGTCTGTCGATTTTAATTATTTTTTTGAAAGGCCGAAAATAAAGTTGTAAGAGATAAACCC
GCCTATATAAATTCATATATTTTCCTCTCCGCTTTGAATACTGTATTTTTACAACAATTACCAACAACAA
CAAAGGTTGCTTAAGAATAAGTAATTCTTAAGCAACCCAACAAACAACATTACAATTACTATTTACAATT
ACAATGACTTCAAAGGTGTATGATCCTGAGCAGGTAAGTTTCTGCTTCTACCTTTGATATATATATAATA
ATTATCATTAATTAGTAGTAATATAATATTTCAAATATTTTTTTCAAAATAAAAGAATGTAGTATATAGC
AATTGCTTTTCTGTAGTTTATAAGTGTGTATATTTTAATTTATAACTTTTCTAATATATGACCAAAATTT
GTTGATGTGCAGAGAAAAAGAATGATAACTGGTCCACAATGGTGGGCAAGATGTAAACAGATGAACGTGC
TTGATTCTTTCATTAATTACTACGATTCAGAAAAGCACGCTGAGAATGCAGTTATCTTTCTTCACGGAAA
CGCTGCATCTTCATATTTGTGGAGACATGTTGTGCCTCACATTGAACCAGTGGCTAGGTGTATTATCCCA
GATCTTATCGGAATGGGAAAGTCTGGTAAATCTGGAAATGGTTCTTACAGACTTTTGGATCATTATAAGT
ACCTCACAGCTTGGTTCGAACTTCTCAACTTACCTAAGAAGATTATTTTCGTTGGACACGATTGGGGTGC
TTGCTTGGCATTCCATTACTCATACGAACACCAAGATAAGATCAAAGCTATAGTTCATGCAGAGAGTGTT
GTGGATGTGATAGAATCTTGGGATGAGTGGCCAGATATTGAAGAGGATATTGCTTTGATCAAGTCTGAAG
AGGGAGAAAAGATGGTTCTCGAAAATAACTTTTTCGTGGAAACTATGCTTCCTTCAAAGATTATGAGAAA
ATTGGAACCAGAAGAGTTTGCTGCATATCTCGAACCTTTCAAGGAAAAAGGAGAGGTTAGAAGGCCAACA
CTCAGTTGGCCTAGGGAAATACCATTAGTTAAGGGAGGTAAACCTGATGTTGTGCAGATCGTGAGAAATT
ATAACGCTTACCTTAGGGCATCAGATGATTTGCCTAAGATGTTCATCGAGTCAGATCCAGGATTTTTCAG
TAATGCTATAGTTGAAGGTGCAAAGAAATTTCCAAACACCGAGTTCGTTAAGGTGAAAGGATTGCATTTC
TCACAAGAAGATGCTCCTGATGAGATGGGAAAGTATATTAAGTCTTTTGTTGAAAGAGTGCTCAAAAACG
AGCAGGGTTCTCGATCTGATGCTTCTGAAGTAACGTCAACAAGCTCCCAGTCTGAGGTATGCACAGTGGA
AACGCCAGGTTGTGTTGGTTCTTAAGGTTGCTTAAGAATAAGTAATTCTTAAGCAACCGCTTCTCTAGCT
AGAGTCGATCGACAAGCTCGAGTTTCTCCATAATAATGTGTGAGTAGTTCCCAGATAAGGGAATTAGGGT
TCCTATAGGGTTTCGCTCATGTGTTGAGCATATAAGAAACCCTTAGTATGTATTTGTATTTGTAAAATAC
TTCTATCAATAAAATTTCTAATTCCTAAAACCAAAATCCAGTACTAAAATCCAGATCGCTGCAAGAATTC
AAGCTTGGAGCCAACACTCGAATCCCCACCCGTTGGACCAAACCCGGCTCATTAAGCGTCGGTTCAGATT
TATTTCCTTTATTTAAAAAAAAGGAAAGGGTAAAAAATAGAAAATTGGAAACAGTTAAAGCCCAAAATTG
TAATTTACCGAGAATTGTAAATTTACCTGAAAACCCTACGCTATAGTTTCGACTATAAATACCAAACTTA
GGACCTCACTTCAGAATCCCCTCGTCGCTGCGTCTCTCTCCCGCAACCTTCGATTTTCGTTTATTCGCAT
CCATCGGAGAGAGAAAACAATCAATAAGCGACCTACTACAAACAAGTAAGTAAGAGAAAAACCAAAAGAA
GAAGAGAAACAACAAGAAGAAGTAATGGAGGACGCCAAAAACATAAAGAAAGGCCCGGCGCCATTCTATC
CTCTAGAGGATGGAACCGCTGGAGAGCAACTGCATAAGGCTATGAAGAGATACGCCCTGGTTCCTGGAAC
AATTGCTTTTACAGATGCACATATCGAGGTGAACATCACGTACGCGGAATACTTCGAAATGTCCGTTCGG
TTGGCAGAAGCTATGAAACGATATGGGCTGAATACAAATCACAGAATCGTCGTATGCAGTGAAAACTCTC
TTCAATTCTTTATGCCGGTGTTGGGCGCGTTATTTATCGGAGTTGCAGTTGCGCCCGCGAACGACATTTA
TAATGAACGTGAATTGCTCAACAGTATGAACATTTCGCAGCCTACCGTAGTGTTTGTTTCCAAAAAGGGG
TTGCAAAAAATTTTGAACGTGCAAAAAAAATTACCAATAATCCAGAAAATTATTATCATGGATTCTAAAA
CGGATTACCAGGGATTTCAGTCGATGTACACGTTCGTCACATCTCATCTACCTCCCGGTTTTAATGAATA
CGATTTTGTACCAGAGTCCTTTGATCGTGACAAAACAATTGCACTGATAATGAATTCCTCTGGATCTACT
GGGTTACCTAAGGGTGTGGCCCTTCCGCATAGAACTGCCTGCGTCAGATTCTCGCATGCCAGAGATCCTA
TTTTTGGCAATCAAATCATTCCGGATACTGCGATTTTAAGTGTTGTTCCATTCCATCACGGTTTTGGAAT
GTTTACTACACTCGGATATTTGATATGTGGATTTCGAGTCGTCTTAATGTATAGATTTGAAGAAGAGCTG
TTTTTACGATCCCTTCAGGATTACAAAATTCAAAGTGCGTTGCTAGTACCAACCCTATTTTCATTCTTCG
CCAAAAGCACTCTGATTGACAAATACGATTTATCTAATTTACACGAAATTGCTTCTGGGGGCGCACCTCT
TTCGAAAGAAGTCGGGGAAGCGGTTGCAAAACGCTTCCATCTTCCAGGGATACGACAAGGATATGGGCTC
ACTGAGACTACATCAGCTATTCTGATTACACCCGAGGGGGATGATAAACCGGGCGCGGTCGGTAAAGTTG
TTCCATTTTTTGAAGCGAAGGTTGTGGATCTGGATACCGGGAAAACGCTGGGCGTTAATCAGAGAGGCGA
ATTATGTGTCAGAGGACCTATGATTATGTCCGGTTATGTAAACAATCCGGAAGCGACCAACGCCTTGATT
GACAAGGATGGATGGCTACATTCTGGAGACATAGCTTACTGGGACGAGGACGAACACTTCTTCATAGTTG
ACCGCTTGAAGTCTTTAATTAAATACAAAGGATATCAGGTGGCCCCCGCTGAATTGGAATCGATATTGTT
ACAACACCCCAACATCTTCGACGCGGGCGTGGCAGGTCTGCCCGACGATGACGCCGGTGAACTTCCCGCC
GCCGTTGTTGTTTTGGAGCACGGAAAGACGATGACGGAAAAAGAGATCGTGGATTACGTCGCCAGTCAAG
TAACAACCGCGAAAAAGTTGCGCGGAGGAGTTGTGTTTGTGGACGAAGTACCGAAAGGTCTTACCGGAAA
ACTCGACGCAAGAAAAATCAGAGAGATCCTCATAAAGGCCAAGAAGGGCGGAAAGTCCAAATTGTAAGCT
TGATCCCCCGTCGACAGCTAGCTATATCATCAATTTATGTATTACACATAATATCGCACTCAGTCTTTCA
TCTACGGCAATGTACCAGCTGATATAATCAGTTATTGAAATATTTCTGAATTTAAACTTGCATCAATAAA
TTTATGTTTTTGCTTGGACTATAATACCTGACTTGTTATTTTATCAATAAATATTTAAACTATATTTCTT
TCAAGATCGCTACTAGAATTCGAGCTCGGAGCCAACACTCGAATCCCCACCCGTTGGACCAAACCCGGCT
CATTAAGCGTCGGTTCAGATTTATTTCCTTTATTTAAAAAAAAGGAAAGGGTAAAAAATAGAAAATTGGA
AACAGTTAAAGCCCAAAATTGTAATTTACCGAGAATTGTAAATTTACCTGAAAACCCTACGCTATAGTTT
CGACTATAAATACCAAACTTAGGACCTCACTTCAGAATCCCCTCGTCGCTGCGTCTCTCTCCCGCAACCT
TCGATTTTCGTTTATTCGCATCCATCGGAGAGAGAAAACAATCAATAAGCGACCTACTGTATTTTTACAA
CAATTACCAACAACAACAAACAACAAACAACATTACAATTACTATTTACAATTACAATGCCCAAGAAAAA
GCGGAAGGTGTCCAGCTACATGGACCTGGTGGACGACGAGCCCGCCACCCTGTACCACAAGTTCGTGGAA
TGCCTGAAGGCCGGCGAGAACTTCTGCGGCGATAAGCTGAGCGGCATCATCACCATGGCCATTCTGAAGG
CCATCAAGGCCCTGACCGAAGTGAAGAAAACCACCTTCAACAAGTACAAGACCACCATCAAGCAGGGCCT
GCAGTACGACGTGGGCAGCAGCACCATCAGCTTCGTGTACCACCTGAAGGACTGCGACGAGCTGAGCAGA
GGCCTGAGCGACGCCTTCGAGCCCTACAAGTTCAAGATCAAGAGCAACAAAGAGGCCACCAGCTTCAAGA
CCCTGTTCAGGGGCCCTAGCTTCGGCAGCCAGAAGAACTGGCGGAAGAAAGAGGTGGACCGCGAGGTGGA
CAACCTGTTCCACAGCACCGAGACAGACGAGAGCATCTTCAAGTTCATCCTGAACACCCTGGACAGCATC
GAAACCCAGACCAACACCGACCGGCAGAAAACCGTGCTGACCTTTATCCTGCTGATGACCTTCTTCAACT
GCTGCCGGAACAACGACCTGATGAACGTGGACCCCAGCACCTTCAAGATCGTGAAGAACAAGTTTGTGGG
CTACCTGCTGCAGGCTGAAGTGAAGCAGACCAAGACCAGAAAGAGCCGGAATATCTTCTTCTTCCCCATC
CGGGAAAACCGCTTCGACCTGTTCCTGGCCCTGCACGACTTCTTCAGAACCTGCCAGCCCACCCCCAAGA
GCAGACTGAGCGATCAGGTAAGTTTCTGCTTCTACCTTTGATATATATATAATAATTATCATTAATTAGT
AGTAATATAATATTTCAAATATTTTTTTCAAAATAAAAGAATGTAGTATATAGCAATTGCTTTTCTGTAG
TTTATAAGTGTGTATATTTTAATTTATAACTTTTCTAATATATGACCAAAATTTGTTGATGTGCAGGTGT
CCGAGCAGAAGTGGCAGCTGTTCCGGGACAGCATGGTCATCGACTACAACCGGTTCTTTCGGAAGTTCCC
CGCCAGCCCCATCTTCGCCATTAAGCACGGCCCCAAGTCCCACCTGGGCCGGCATCTGATGAACAGCTTT
CTGCACAAGAACGAGCTGGACAGCTGGGCCAACAGCCTGGGCAATTGGAGCAGCTCCCAGAACCAGAGAG
AGAGCGGCGCCAGACTGGGCTACACACACGGCGGAAGAGATCTGCCCCAGCCCCTGTTTGGCTTCCTGGC
CGGATACTGCGTGCGGAACGAAGAGGGCCACATCGTGGGCCTGGGCCTGGAAAAGGACATCAACGATCTG
TTCGACGGCATCATGGACCCCCTGAACGAGAAAGAGGACACCGAGATCTGCGAGAGCTACGGCGAGTGGG
CCAAGATTGTGTCCAAGGACGTGCTGATCTTCCTGAAGAGATACCACAGCAAGAACGCCTGTCGGAGATA
CCAGAACAGCACCCTGTATGCCCGGACCTTCCTGAAAACCGAGAGCGTGACCCTGAGCGGCTCCAAGGGC
AGCGAGGAACCTTCTAGCCCTGTGCGGATCCCCATCCTGAGCATGGGAAAGGCCAGCCCCTCCGAGGGAA
GAAAGCTGAGAGCCAGCGAGCACGCCAACGACGACAACGAGATCGAGAAGATCGACAGCGACAGCAGCCA
GAGCGAAGAGATCCCTATCGAGATGAGCGACTCCGAGGACGAGACAACCGCCAGCAACATCAGCGGCATC
TACCTGGACATGAGCAAGGCCAACTCCAACGTGGTGTACAGCCCCCCTAGCCAGACAGGCAGAGCTGCTG
GCGCCGGAAGAAAAAGAGGCGTGGGAGGCAGACGGACCGTGGAAAGCAAGCGGAGAAGAGTGCTGGCCCC
CATCAACCGGTGAGCTTCTCTAGCTAGAGTCGATCGACAAGCTCGAGTTTCTCCATAATAATGTGTGAGT
AGTTCCCAGATAAGGGAATTAGGGTTCCTATAGGGTTTCGCTCATGTGTTGAGCATATAAGAAACCCTTA
GTATGTATTTGTATTTGTAAAATACTTCTATCAATAAAATTTCTAATTCCTAAAACCAAAATCCAGTACT
AAAATCCAGATCGCTTTACTGAGACCGCAGCTGGCACGACAGGTTTCCCGACTGGAAAGCGGGCAGTGAG
CGCAACGCAATTAATGTGAGTTAGCTCACTCATTAGGCACCCCAGGCTTTACACTTTATGCTTCCGGCTC
GTATGTTGTGTGGAATTGTGAGCGGATAACAATTTCACACAGGAAACAGCTATGACCATGATTACGCCAA
GCTTGCATGCCTGCAGGTCGACTCTAGAGGATCCCCGGGTACCGAGCTCGAATTCACTGGCCGTCGTTTT
ACAACGTCGTGACTGGGAAAACCCTGGCGTTACCCAACTTAATCGCCTTGCAGCACATCCCCCTTTCGCC
AGCTGGCGTAATAGCGAAGAGGCCCGCACCGATCGCCCTTCCCAACAGTTGCGCAGCCTGAATGGCGAAT
GGCGCCTGATGCGGTATTTTCTCCTTACGCATCTGTGCGGTATTTCACACCGCATATGGTGCACTCTCAG
TACAATCTGCTCTGATGCCGCATAGTTAAGCCAGCCCCGACACCCGCCAACACCCGCTGACGCGCCCTGA
CGGGCTTGTCTGCTCCCGGCATCCGCTTACAGACAAGCTGTGACGGTCTCAGGGACACGAAGTGATCCGT
TTAAACTATCAGTGTTTGACAGGATATATTGGCGGGTAAACCTAAGAGAAAAGAGCGTTTATTAGAATAA
TCGGATATTTAAAAGGGCGTGAAAAGGTTTATCCGTTCGTCCATTTGTATGTGCCAGCCGCCTTTGCGAC
GCTCACCGGGCTGGTTGCCCTCGCCGCTGGGCTGGCGGCCGTCTATGGCCCTGCAAACGCGCCAGAAACG
CCGTCGAAGCCGTGTGCGAGACACCGCGGCCGCCGGCGTTGTGGATACCTCGCGGAAAACTTGGCCCTCA
CTGACAGATGAGGGGCGGACGTTGACACTTGAGGGGCCGACTCACCCGGCGCGGCGTTGACAGATGAGGG
GCAGGCTCGATTTCGGCCGGCGACGTGGAGCTGGCCAGCCTCGCAAATCGGCGAAAACGCCTGATTTTAC
GCGAGTTTCCCACAGATGATGTGGACAAGCCTGGGGATAAGTGCCCTGCGGTATTGACACTTGAGGGGCG
CGACTACTGACAGATGAGGGGCGCGATCCTTGACACTTGAGGGGCAGAGTGCTGACAGATGAGGGGCGCA
CCTATTGACATTTGAGGGGCTGTCCACAGGCAGAAAATCCAGCATTTGCAAGGGTTTCCGCCCGTTTTTC
GGCCACCGCTAACCTGTCTTTTAACCTGCTTTTAAACCAATATTTATAAACCTTGTTTTTAACCAGGGCT
GCGCCCTGTGCGCGTGACCGCGCACGCCGAAGGGGGGTGCCCCCCCTTCTCGAACCCTCCCGGCCCGCTA
ACGCGGGCCTCCCATCCCCCCAGGGGCTGCGCCCCTCGGCCGCGAACGGCCTCACCCCAAAAATGGCAGC
GCTGGCCAATTCCCGAGTGCGCGGAACCCCTATTTGTTTATTTTTCTAAATACATTCAAATATGTATCCG
CTCATGAGACAATAACCCTGATAAATGCTTCAATAATATTGAAAAAGGAAGAGTATGGCTAAAATGAGAA
TATCACCGGAATTGAAAAAACTGATCGAAAAATACCGCTGCGTAAAAGATACGGAAGGAATGTCTCCTGC
TAAGGTATATAAGCTGGTGGGAGAAAATGAAAACCTATATTTAAAAATGACGGACAGCCGGTATAAAGGG
ACCACCTATGATGTGGAACGGGAAAAGGACATGATGCTATGGCTGGAAGGAAAGCTGCCTGTTCCAAAGG
TCCTGCACTTTGAACGGCATGATGGCTGGAGCAATCTGCTCATGAGTGAGGCCGATGGCGTCCTTTGCTC
GGAAGAGTATGAAGATGAACAAAGCCCTGAAAAGATTATCGAGCTGTATGCGGAGTGCATCAGGCTCTTT
CACTCCATCGACATATCGGATTGTCCCTATACGAATAGCTTAGACAGCCGCTTAGCCGAATTGGATTACT
TACTGAATAACGATCTGGCCGATGTGGATTGCGAAAACTGGGAAGAGGACACTCCATTTAAAGATCCGCG
CGAGCTGTATGATTTTTTAAAGACGGAAAAGCCCGAAGAGGAACTTGTCTTTTCCCACGGCGACCTGGGA
GACAGCAACATCTTTGTGAAAGATGGCAAAGTAAGTGGCTTTATTGATCTTGGGAGAAGCGGCAGGGCGG
ACAAGTGGTATGACATTGCCTTCTGCGTCCGGTCGCTCAGGGAGGATATCGGGGAAGAACAGTATGTCGA
GCTATTTTTTGACTTACTGGGGATCAAGCCTGATTGGGAGAAAATAAAATATTATATTTTACTGGATGAA
TTGTTTTAGCTGTCAGACCAAGTTTACTCATATATACTTTAGATTGATTTAAAACTTCATTTTTAATTTA
AAAGGATCTAGGTGAAGATCCTTTTTGATAATCTCATGACCAAAATCCCTTAACGTGAGTTTTCGTTCCA
CTGAGCGTCAGACCCCGTAGAAAAGATCAAAGGATCTTCTTGAGATCCTTTTTTTCTGCGCGTAATCTGC
TGCTTGCAAACAAAAAAACCACCGCTACCAGCGGTGGTTTGTTTGCCGGATCAAGAGCTACCAACTCTTT
TTCCGAAGGTAACTGGCTTCAGCAGAGCGCAGATACCAAATACTGTTCTTCTAGTGTAGCCGTAGTTAGG
CCACCACTTCAAGAACTCTGTAGCACCGCCTACATACCTCGCTCTGCTAATCCTGTTACCAGTGGCTGCT
GCCAGTGGCGATAAGTCGTGTCTTACCGGGTTGGACTCAAGACGATAGTTACCGGATAAGGCGCAGCGGT
CGGGCTGAACGGGGGGTTCGTGCACACAGCCCAGCTTGGAGCGAACGACCTACACCGAACTGAGATACCT
ACAGCGTGAGCTATGAGAAAGCGCCACGCTTCCCGAAGGGAGAAAGGCGGACAGGTATCCGGTAAGCGGC
AGGGTCGGAACAGGAGAGCGCACGAGGGAGCTTCCAGGGGGAAACGCCTGGTATCTTTATAGTCCTGTCG
GGTTTCGCCACCTCTGACTTGAGCGTCGATTTTTGTGATGCTCGTCAGGGGGGCGGAGCCTATGGAAAAA
CGCCAGCAACGCGGCCTTTTTACGGTTCCTGGCAGATCCTAGATGTGGCGCAACGATGCCGGCGACAAGC
AGGAGCGCACCGACTTCTTCCGCATCAAGTGTTTTGGCTCTCAGGCCGAGGCCCACGGCAAGTATTTGGG
CAAGGGGTCGCTGGTATTCGTGCAGGGCAAGATTCGGAATACCAAGTACGAGAAGGACGGCCAGACGGTC
TACGGGACCGACTTCATTGCCGATAAGGTGGATTATCTGGACACCAAGGCACCAGGCGGGTCAAATCAGG
AATAAGGGCACATTGCCCCGGCGTGAGTCGGGGCAATCCCGCAAGGAGGGTGAATGAATCGGACGTTTGA
CCGGAAGGCATACAGGCAAGAACTGATCGACGCGGGGTTTTCCGCCGAGGATGCCGAAACCATCGCAAGC
CGCACCGTCATGCGTGCGCCCCGCGAAACCTTCCAGTCCGTCGGCTCGATGGTCCAGCAAGCTACGGCCA
AGATCGAGCGCGACAGCGTGCAACTGGCTCCCCCTGCCCTGCCCGCGCCATCGGCCGCCGTGGAGCGTTC
GCGTCGTCTTGAACAGGAGGCGGCAGGTTTGGCGAAGTCGATGACCATCGACACGCGAGGAACTATGACG
ACCAAGAAGCGAAAAACCGCCGGCGAGGACCTGGCAAAACAGGTCAGCGAGGCCAAGCAGGCCGCGTTGC
TGAAACACACGAAGCAGCAGATCAAGGAAATGCAGCTTTCCTTGTTCGATATTGCGCCGTGGCCGGACAC
GATGCGAGCGATGCCAAACGACACGGCCCGCTCTGCCCTGTTCACCACGCGCAACAAGAAAATCCCGCGC
GAGGCGCTGCAAAACAAGGTCATTTTCCACGTCAACAAGGACGTGAAGATCACCTACACCGGCGTCGAGC
TGCGGGCCGACGATGACGAACTGGTGTGGCAGCAGGTGTTGGAGTACGCGAAGCGCACCCCTATCGGCGA
GCCGATCACCTTCACGTTCTACGAGCTTTGCCAGGACCTGGGCTGGTCGATCAATGGCCGGTATTACACG
AAGGCCGAGGAATGCCTGTCGCGCCTACAGGCGACGGCGATGGGCTTCACGTCCGACCGCGTTGGGCACC
TGGAATCGGTGTCGCTGCTGCACCGCTTCCGCGTCCTGGACCGTGGCAAGAAAACGTCCCGTTGCCAGGT
CCTGATCGACGAGGAAATCGTCGTGCTGTTTGCTGGCGACCACTACACGAAATTCATATGGGAGAAGTAC
CGCAAGCTGTCGCCGACGGCCCGACGGATGTTCGACTATTTCAGCTCGCACCGGGAGCCGTACCCGCTCA
AGCTGGAAACCTTCCGCCTCATGTGCGGATCGGATTCCACCCGCGTGAAGAAGTGGCGCGAGCAGGTCGG
CGAAGCCTGCGAAGAGTTGCGAGGCAGCGGCCTGGTGGAACACGCCTGGGTCAATGATGACCTGGTGCAT
TGCAAACGCTAGGGCCTTGTGGGGTCAGTTCCGGCTGGGGGTTCAGCAGCCCCTGCTCGGATCTGTTGGA
CCGGACAGTAGTCATGGTTGATGGGCTGCCTGTATCGAGTGGTGATTTTGTGCCGAGCTGCCGGTCGGGG
AGCTGTTGGCTGGCTGGTGGCAGGATATATTGTGGTGTAAACAAATTGACGCTTAGACAACTTAATAACA
CATTGCGGACGTTTTTAATGTACTGGGGTTGAACACTCT
Features (pLannotate 1.2.2; 25 found; start..end, strand, type, name):
    824..844     +  misc_feature   TMV Ω (fragment): translational enhancer from the tobacco mosaic virus 5'-leader sequence (Gallie et al., 1988)
    878..912     +  misc_feature   TMV Ω (fragment): translational enhancer from the tobacco mosaic virus 5'-leader sequence (Gallie et al., 1988)
    944..1132    +  intron         IV2 intron: modified second intron of the potato ST-LS1 gene (Vancanneyt et al., 1990)
   1130..2035    +  CDS            LUCI_RENRE: Experimental evidence at protein level: Swiss-Prot protein existence level 1. Upon binding the substrate, the enzyme catalyzes an oxygenation, producing a very short-lived hydroperoxide that cyclizes into a dioxetanone structure, which collapses, releasing a CO(2) molecule. The spontaneous breakdown of the dioxetanone releases the energy (about 50 kcal/mole) that is necessary to generate the excited state of the coelenteramide product, which is the singlet form of the monoanion. In vivo the product undergoes the process of nonradiative energy transfer to an accessory protein, a green fluoresce
   2042..2116    +  CDS            DREB2A (fragment): DRE2A_ARATH - Also known as ERF045. Experimental evidence at protein level: Swiss-Prot protein existence level 1. Transcriptional activator that binds specifically to the DNA sequence 5'-[AG]CCGAC-3'. Binding to the C-repeat/DRE element mediates high salinity- and dehydration-inducible transcription. From Arabidopsis thaliana (Mouse-ear cress).
   2193..2367    +  polyA_signal   CaMV poly(A) signal: cauliflower mosaic virus polyadenylation signal
   2755..4404    +  CDS            LUCI_PHOPY: Experimental evidence at protein level: Swiss-Prot protein existence level 1. Produces green light with a wavelength of 562 nm. From Photinus pyralis (Common eastern firefly) (Lampyris pyralis).
   4427..4627    +  terminator     gene 7 terminator: transcription terminator for octopine-type Ti plasmid gene 7
   4970..5025    +  misc_feature   TMV Ω: translational enhancer from the tobacco mosaic virus 5'-leader sequence (Gallie et al., 1988)
   5828..6016    +  intron         IV2 intron: modified second intron of the potato ST-LS1 gene (Vancanneyt et al., 1990)
   6978..7152    +  polyA_signal   CaMV poly(A) signal: cauliflower mosaic virus polyadenylation signal
   7167..7209    +  CDS            lacI (fragment): lac repressor; lacI; The lac repressor binds to the lac operator to inhibit transcription in E. coli. This inhibition can be relieved by adding lactose or isopropyl-β-D-thiogalactopyranoside (IPTG).
   7222..7243    +  protein_bind   CAP binding site: CAP binding activates transcription in the presence of cAMP. E. coli catabolite activator protein
   7258..7288    +  promoter       lac promoter: promoter for the E. coli lac operon
   7292..7314    +  protein_bind   lac operator (fragment): The lac repressor binds to the lac operator to inhibit transcription in E. coli. This inhibition can be relieved by adding lactose or isopropyl-β-D-thiogalactopyranoside (IPTG). lac repressor encoded by lacI
   7349..7405    -  misc_feature   MCS: pUC18/19 multiple cloning site
   7402..7559    +  CDS            lacZα (fragment): LacZα fragment of β-galactosidase; lacZ fragment
   7565..7664    -  misc_feature   bom (fragment): basis of mobility region from pBR322
   7787..7811    +  misc_feature   RB T-DNA repeat: right border repeat from nopaline C58 T-DNA
   7908..8539    +  rep_origin     oriV: incP origin of replication
   8630..8734    +  promoter       AmpR promoter: bla
   8735..9529    +  CDS            KanR: aminoglycoside phosphotransferase; aphA-3; confers resistance to kanamycin
   9700..10288   +  rep_origin     ori: high-copy-number ColE1/pMB1/pBR322/pUC origin of replication
  10624..11769   +  CDS            trfA: TRFA_ECOLX - Experimental evidence at protein level: Swiss-Prot protein existence level 1. Also involved in plasmid copy number control, promoting intermolecular coupling of protein bound iterons at oriV, which inhibits replication initiation. From Escherichia coli.
  11918..11942   +  misc_feature   LB T-DNA repeat: left border repeat from nopaline C58 T-DNA
