[The description below was written by a language model from this plasmid's Addgene catalogue record and pLannotate feature annotations shown in this document.]
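Description:
LLP756_L2pV1_NOT_B3RT_Rluc_1IB_lacZ is a roughly 12 kb level-2 plant expression and synthetic biology construct built on the pAGM4673 binary backbone. Nopaline-type left and right T-DNA border repeats flank the payload, which fits Agrobacterium-mediated delivery into plant cells. The backbone carries both a high-copy ColE1/pUC-type origin and the broad-host-range incP oriV with its trfA replication initiator, so it can be maintained in more than one bacterial host. Selection in bacteria is by kanamycin, through an aminoglycoside phosphotransferase gene driven by the bla promoter. No plant selectable marker appears in the feature table.

The T-DNA holds three transcription units. The first, recorded as Act2::B3RT-Rluc-B3RT, encodes Renilla luciferase. It is preceded by TMV Ω translational enhancer fragments and the potato ST-LS1 IV2 intron, which prevents expression in bacteria. It is followed by a short C-terminal segment annotated as a DREB2A fragment, which probably corresponds to the catalogued PEST destabilising tag, and then by a CaMV poly(A) signal. The B3RT recombinase target sites flanking the Rluc coding sequence and the Act2 promoter are not annotated. The second unit, TCTP1::Fluc, expresses firefly luciferase with the gene 7 terminator and most likely serves as a normalising reference. The third, TCTP1::B3o, lies in a region with a TMV Ω leader, an IV2 intron and a CaMV poly(A) signal. Its coding sequence is unannotated but is presumably the B3 recombinase.

With B3 expressed constitutively, its action at the B3RT sites represses Rluc, which gives the "off" state of the first-generation NOT gate used in plant memory circuit work. A lacZα cassette with the lac promoter and a pUC multiple cloning site remains near the right border, likely as a blue/white screening slot for adding further modules.
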