Addgene plasmid #192401: LLP756_L2pV1_NOT_B3RT_Rluc_1IB_lacZ
Purpose: Off state for the first generation of NOT gates, which target the Rluc CDS to repress expression via its B3RT sites.
Depositing lab: Ryan Lister. Depositing organization: University of Western Australia. Publication: Synthetic memory circuits for stable cell reprogramming in plants. Lloyd JPB, Ly F, Gong P, Pflueger J, Swain T, Pflueger C, Fourie E, Khan MA, Kidd BN, Lister R. Nat Biotechnol. 2022 Jul 4. pii: 10.1038/s41587-022-01383-2. doi: 10.1038/s41587-022-01383-2. PubMed 35788565.
Backbone
  Vector backbone: pAGM4673
  Backbone manufacturer: Sylvestre Marillonnet
  Vector type: Plant Expression, Synthetic Biology
Growth in bacteria
  Bacterial resistance: Kanamycin, 50 μg/mL
  Growth temperature: 30°C
  Growth strain: DH5alpha
  Copy number: Unknown
Gene/Insert
  Gene/Insert name: Act2::B3RT-Rluc-B3RT
  Species: Renilla reniformis
  Tag / fusion protein: PEST (C terminal on insert)
  Cloning method: Restriction Enzyme; 5′ cloning site unknown (unknown if destroyed)
Terms and licenses: Academic/Nonprofit Terms; Industry Terms: Not Available to Industry
Depositor comments: Other genes: TCTP1::Fluc, TCTP1::B3o
How to cite: LLP756_L2pV1_NOT_B3RT_Rluc_1IB_lacZ was a gift from Ryan Lister (Addgene plasmid # 192401 ; http://n2t.net/addgene:192401 ; RRID:Addgene_192401)
